Addgene plasmid #156882: pD649-HAsp-MAG-Fc(DAPA)-AviTag-6xHis
Purpose: Mammalian expression of cell-surface protein extracellular domain fused to Fc(DAPA)-Avi-6xHis. Protein is secreted from cells.
Depositing lab: Chris Garcia. Depositing organization: Stanford University. Publication: A Human IgSF Cell-Surface Interactome Reveals a Complex Network of Protein-Protein Interactions. Wojtowicz WM, Vielmetter J, Fernandes RA, Siepe DH, Eastman CL, Chisholm GB, Cox S, Klock H, Anderson PW, Rue SM, Miller JJ, Glaser SM, Bragstad ML, Vance J, Lam AW, Lesley SA, Zinn K, Garcia KC. Cell. 2020 Aug 20;182(4):1027-1043.e17. doi: 10.1016/j.cell.2020.07.025. PubMed 32822567.
Backbone
  Vector backbone: pD649
  Backbone size w/o insert (bp): 6106
  Vector type: Mammalian Expression
Growth in bacteria
  Bacterial resistance: Ampicillin, 100 μg/mL
  Growth temperature: 37°C
  Growth strain: DH5alpha
  Copy number: High Copy
Gene/Insert
  Gene/Insert name: MAG
  Species: H. sapiens (human)
  Insert size (bp): 1491
  Mutation: Fc region of human IgG contains D265A and P329A mutations (DAPA)
  Entrez Gene: MAG (a.k.a. GMA, S-MAG, SIGLEC-4A, SIGLEC4A, SPG75)
  Promoter: CMV/SP6
  Tag / fusion protein: Fc(DAPA)-AviTag-6xHis (C terminal on backbone)
  Cloning method: Restriction Enzyme; 5′ cloning site GCGGCCGC (not destroyed); 3′ cloning site GGCGCGCC (not destroyed)
  Sequencing primers: 5′ ATTTAGGTGACACTATAG; 3′ CACGTACCAGTTGAACTTCACC
Resource information
  A portion of this plasmid was derived from a plasmid made by: synthesis by ThermoFisher
Terms and licenses: Academic/Nonprofit Terms; Industry Terms: Not Available to Industry
Depositor comments: Some plasmids in this collection may have an IS4-like element ISVsa5 family transposase upstream of the CMV promoter.
How to cite: pD649-HAsp-MAG-Fc(DAPA)-AviTag-6xHis was a gift from Chris Garcia (Addgene plasmid # 156882 ; http://n2t.net/addgene:156882 ; RRID:Addgene_156882)
