[The description below was written by a language model from this plasmid's Addgene catalogue record and pLannotate feature annotations shown in this document.]
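Description:
pD649-HAsp-MAG-Fc(DAPA)-AviTag-6xHis is a mammalian expression plasmid built on the pD649 backbone for producing the extracellular domain of human myelin-associated glycoprotein (MAG, also called SIGLEC-4A) as a secreted Fc fusion. It is propagated in E. coli as a high-copy plasmid through a ColE1/pUC-type origin and is selected with ampicillin via an intact β-lactamase gene. The sequenced record is about 7.6 kb, consistent with the stated backbone plus a roughly 1.5 kb insert.

Expression is driven by the CMV immediate-early enhancer and promoter, followed by a fragment of CMV intron A. An SP6 phage promoter sits just upstream of the coding region and could support in vitro transcription. The "HAsp" in the name indicates a secretion signal peptide at the N-terminus. The automated annotation instead labels a short stretch here as an immunoglobulin heavy-chain signal fragment, so the leader's exact identity is not settled by the record. The MAG ectodomain, cloned between preserved NotI and AscI sites, is fused in frame to a human IgG1 Fc carrying D265A and P329A substitutions (DAPA), changes generally used to reduce Fc effector binding. An AviTag for site-specific biotinylation and a 6xHis tag for metal-affinity purification follow according to the catalogue, although neither was called in the feature table. A bGH polyadenylation signal terminates the transcript.

A separate SV40/EM7-driven cassette containing a puromycin N-acetyltransferase sequence with an SV40 poly(A) could allow selection of stable mammalian lines. The KanR, lacZα, ble and f1 ori hits are only small remnants. The depositor notes that some plasmids in this collection may carry an IS4-like transposase upstream of the CMV promoter. The construct belongs to a collection used to map interactions among human immunoglobulin-superfamily cell-surface proteins.
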