Features (pLannotate 1.2.2; 21 found; start..end, strand, type, name):
    119..143     -  CDS            KanR (fragment): aminoglycoside phosphotransferase; aph(3')-Ia; confers resistance to kanamycin
    254..842     +  rep_origin     ori: high-copy-number ColE1/pMB1/pBR322/pUC origin of replication
   1067..1084    +  terminator     rrnB T2 terminator (fragment): transcription terminator T2 from the E. coli rrnB gene
   1109..1128    -  CDS            lacZα (fragment): LacZα fragment of β-galactosidase; lacZ fragment
   1584..1600    +  protein_bind   lac operator: The lac repressor binds to the lac operator to inhibit transcription in E. coli. This inhibition can be relieved by adding lactose or isopropyl-β-D-thiogalactopyranoside (IPTG). lac repressor encoded by lacI
   1843..2146    +  enhancer       CMV enhancer: human cytomegalovirus immediate early enhancer
   2147..2350    +  promoter       CMV promoter: human cytomegalovirus (CMV) immediate early promoter
   2486..2529    +  intron         CMV intron (fragment): modified intron A from human cytomegalovirus
   2581..2599    +  promoter       SP6 promoter: promoter for bacteriophage SP6 RNA polymerase
   2603..2640    +  CDS            IgH signal sequence (fragment): signal sequence from the mouse immunoglobulin heavy chain variable region
   2707..4239    +  CDS            MAG (fragment): MAG_HUMAN - Also known as GMA. Experimental evidence at protein level: Swiss-Prot protein existence level 1. Adhesion molecule that mediates interactions between myelinating cells and neurons by binding to neuronal sialic acid- containing gangliosides and to the glycoproteins RTN4R and RTN4RL2 (By similarity). Not required for initial myelination, but seems to play a role in the maintenance of normal axon myelination. Protects motoneurons against apoptosis, also after injury; protection against apoptosis is probably mediated via interaction with neuronal RTN4R and RTN4RL2. Required to prevent
   4255..4932    +  CDS            IGHG1 (fragment): IGHG1_HUMAN - Experimental evidence at protein level: Swiss-Prot protein existence level 1. Constant region of immunoglobulin heavy chains. Immunoglobulins, also known as antibodies, are membrane-bound or secreted glycoproteins produced by B lymphocytes. In the recognition phase of humoral immunity, the membrane-bound immunoglobulins serve as receptors which, upon binding of a specific antigen, trigger the clonal expansion and differentiation of B lymphocytes into immunoglobulins- secreting plasma cells. Secreted immunoglobulins mediate the effector phase of humoral immunity, which results in
   5147..5258    +  polyA_signal   bGH poly(A) signal: bovine growth hormone polyadenylation signal
   5259..5367    +  rep_origin     f1 ori (fragment): f1 bacteriophage origin of replication; arrow indicates direction of (+) strand synthesis
   5381..5710    +  promoter       SV40 promoter: SV40 enhancer and early promoter
   5758..5805    +  promoter       EM7 promoter: synthetic bacterial promoter&nbsp
   5824..6423    +  CDS            PuroR (fragment): puromycin N-acetyltransferase; pac from Streptomyces; confers resistance to puromycin
   6433..6558    +  CDS            ble (fragment): BLE_KLEPN - Experimental evidence at protein level: Swiss-Prot protein existence level 1. Binding protein with a strong affinity to the bleomycin family of antibiotics. Binds to CL990; an antimitotic-antibiotic compound. From Klebsiella pneumoniae.
   6553..6674    +  polyA_signal   SV40 poly(A) signal: SV40 polyadenylation signal
   6727..7587    -  CDS            AmpR: β-lactamase; bla; confers resistance to ampicillin, carbenicillin, and related antibiotics
   7590..89      -  promoter       AmpR promoter (fragment) (across the origin): bla
>Addgene plasmid #156882 | pD649-HAsp-MAG-Fc(DAPA)-AviTag-6xHis | addgene full sequence | sequence record 446217 | Addgene NGS Result
TTTCAATATTATTGAAGCATTTATCAGGGTTATTGTCTCATGAGCGGATACATATTTGAATGTATTTAGA
AAAATAAACAAATAGGGGTCAGTGTTACAACCAATTAACCAATTCTGAACATTATCGCGAGCCCATTTAT
ACCTGAATATGGCTCATAACACCCCTTGCTCATGACCAAAATCCCTTAACGTGAGTTACGCGCGCGTCGT
TCCACTGAGCGTCAGACCCCGTAGAAAAGATCAAAGGATCTTCTTGAGATCCTTTTTTTCTGCGCGTAAT
CTGCTGCTTGCAAACAAAAAAACCACCGCTACCAGCGGTGGTTTGTTTGCCGGATCAAGAGCTACCAACT
CTTTTTCCGAAGGTAACTGGCTTCAGCAGAGCGCAGATACCAAATACTGTTCTTCTAGTGTAGCCGTAGT
TAGCCCACCACTTCAAGAACTCTGTAGCACCGCCTACATACCTCGCTCTGCTAATCCTGTTACCAGTGGC
TGCTGCCAGTGGCGATAAGTCGTGTCTTACCGGGTTGGACTCAAGACGATAGTTACCGGATAAGGCGCAG
CGGTCGGGCTGAACGGGGGGTTCGTGCACACAGCCCAGCTTGGAGCGAACGACCTACACCGAACTGAGAT
ACCTACAGCGTGAGCTATGAGAAAGCGCCACGCTTCCCGAAGGGAGAAAGGCGGACAGGTATCCGGTAAG
CGGCAGGGTCGGAACAGGAGAGCGCACGAGGGAGCTTCCAGGGGGAAACGCCTGGTATCTTTATAGTCCT
GTCGGGTTTCGCCACCTCTGACTTGAGCGTCGATTTTTGTGATGCTCGTCAGGGGGGCGGAGCCTATGGA
AAAACGCCAGCAACGCGGCCTTTTTACGGTTCCTGGCCTTTTGCTGGCCTTTTGCTCACATGTTCTTTCC
TGCGTTATCCCCTGATTCTGTGGATAACCGTATTACCGCCTTTGAGTGAGCTGATACCGCTCGCCGCAGC
CGAACGACCGAGCGCAGCGAGTCAGTGAGCGAGGAAGCGGAAGGCGAGAGTAGGGAACTGCCAGGCATCA
AACTAAGCAGAAGGCCCCTGACGGATGGCCTTTTTGCGTTTCTACAAACTCTTTCTGTGTTGTAAAACGA
CGGCCAGTCTTAAGCTCGGGCCCCCTGGGCGGTTCTGATAACGAGTAATCGTTAATCCGCAAATAACGTA
AAAACCCGCTTCGGCGGGTTTTTTTATGGGGGGAGTTTAGGGAAAGAGCATTTGTCAGAATATTTAAGGG
CGCCTGTCACTTTGCTTGATATATGAGAATTATTTAACCTTATAAATGAGAAAAAAGCAACGCACTTTAA
ATAAGATACGTTGCTTTTTCGATTGATGAACACCTATAATTAAACTATTCATCTATTATTTATGATTTTT
TGTATATACAATATTTCTAGTTTGTTAAAGAGAATTAAGAAAATAAATCTCGAAAATAATAAAGGGAAAA
TCAGTTTTTGATATCAAAATTATACATGTCAACGATAATACAAAATATAATACAAACTATAAGATGTTAT
CAGTATTTATTATCATTTAGAATAAATTTTGTGTCGCCCTTAATTGTGAGCGGATAACAATTACGAGCTT
CATGCACAGTGGCGTTGACTCAATATTGGCCATTAGCCATATTATTCATTGGTTATATAGCATAAATCAA
TATTGGCTATTGGCCATTGCATACGTTGTATCTATATCATAATATGTACATTTATATTGGCTCATGTCCA
ATATGACCGCCATGTTGGCATTGATTATTGACTAGTTATTAATAGTAATCAATTACGGGGTCATTAGTTC
ATAGCCCATATATGGAGTTCCGCGTTACATAACTTACGGTAAATGGCCCGCCTGGCTGACCGCCCAACGA
CCCCCGCCCATTGACGTCAATAATGACGTATGTTCCCATAGTAACGCCAATAGGGACTTTCCATTGACGT
CAATGGGTGGAGTATTTACGGTAAACTGCCCACTTGGCAGTACATCAAGTGTATCATATGCCAAGTACGC
CCCCTATTGACGTCAATGACGGTAAATGGCCCGCCTGGCATTATGCCCAGTACATGACCTTATGGGACTT
TCCTACTTGGCAGTACATCTACGTATTAGTCATCGCTATTACCATGGTGATGCGGTTTTGGCAGTACATC
AATGGGCGTGGATAGCGGTTTGACTCACGGGGATTTCCAAGTCTCCACCCCATTGACGTCAATGGGAGTT
TGTTTTGGCACCAAAATCAACGGGACTTTCCAAAATGTCGTAACAACTCCGCCCCATTGACGCAAATGGG
CGGTAGGCGTGTACGGTGGGAGGTCTATATAAGCAGAGCTCGTTTAGTGAACCGTCAGATCGCCTGGAGA
CGCCATCCACGCTGTTTTGACCTCCATAGAAGACACCGGGACCGATCCAGCCTCCGCGGCCGGGAACGGT
GCATTGGAACGCGGATTCCCCGTGCCAAGAGTGACGTAAGTACCGCCTATAGAGTCTATAGGCCCACCCC
CTTGGCTTCGTTAGAACGCGGCTACAATTAATACATAACCTTATGTATCATACACATACGATTTAGGTGA
CACTATAGAATAACATCCACTTTGCCTTTCTCTCCACAGGTGTCCACTCCCAGGTCCAACTGCACCTCGG
TTCTATCGAAAACGCGCCTGCTAGCGCCACCATGAAGACCATCATTGCCCTGAGCTACATCTTCTGCCTG
GTGTTCGCTGCGGCCGCCGGACATTGGGGAGCTTGGATGCCTTCTAGCATCAGCGCCTTCGAGGGAACCT
GTGTGTCAATCCCCTGCAGATTCGACTTCCCCGACGAACTGAGGCCTGCTGTGGTTCACGGCGTGTGGTA
CTTCAACAGCCCCTATCCTAAGAACTACCCTCCTGTGGTGTTCAAGAGCAGAACCCAGGTGGTGCACGAG
AGCTTCCAGGGCAGAAGTAGACTGCTGGGCGATCTGGGCCTGAGAAACTGTACACTGCTGCTGAGCAACG
TGTCCCCTGAACTCGGCGGCAAGTACTACTTCAGAGGCGATCTCGGCGGCTACAACCAGTACACCTTTAG
CGAGCACAGCGTGCTGGACATCGTGAACACCCCTAACATCGTGGTGCCTCCAGAAGTGGTGGCCGGCACA
GAGGTGGAAGTGTCCTGTATGGTGCCCGACAACTGCCCTGAGCTGAGGCCAGAACTGTCTTGGCTGGGAC
ACGAAGGACTGGGAGAACCTGCTGTTCTGGGCAGACTGAGAGAGGACGAAGGCACCTGGGTGCAAGTGTC
CCTGCTGCACTTTGTGCCTACCAGAGAGGCCAACGGCCACAGACTGGGTTGTCAGGCCAGCTTTCCCAAC
ACCACACTGCAGTTTGAGGGCTACGCCAGCATGGACGTGAAGTACCCTCCAGTGATCGTGGAAATGAACA
GCAGCGTGGAAGCCATCGAGGGCTCTCATGTGTCTCTGCTGTGTGGCGCCGACAGCAATCCTCCTCCTCT
GCTGACCTGGATGAGAGATGGCACCGTGCTGAGAGAAGCCGTGGCCGAATCTCTGCTGCTGGAACTGGAA
GAAGTGACCCCTGCCGAGGATGGCGTGTACGCTTGTCTGGCCGAGAATGCCTACGGCCAGGACAATAGAA
CCGTGGGCCTGTCCGTGATGTACGCCCCTTGGAAGCCTACCGTGAACGGCACAATGGTGGCCGTGGAAGG
CGAGACAGTGTCCATCCTGTGTAGCACCCAGAGCAACCCCGATCCTATCCTGACCATCTTCAAAGAGAAG
CAGATCCTGAGCACCGTGATCTACGAGAGCGAACTGCAGCTCGAACTGCCCGCTGTGTCCCCAGAGGATG
ATGGCGAATATTGGTGCGTGGCAGAGAACCAGTACGGCCAGAGAGCCACCGCCTTCAACCTGAGCGTGGA
ATTTGCTCCCGTGCTGCTGCTCGAGAGCCATTGTGCTGCCGCCAGAGATACCGTGCAGTGCCTGTGTGTG
GTCAAGTCTAACCCCGAGCCTAGCGTGGCCTTTGAGCTGCCCAGCAGAAACGTGACCGTGAATGAGAGCG
AGCGCGAGTTCGTGTACAGCGAGAGATCTGGACTGGTGCTGACCAGCATCCTGACACTGAGAGGACAGGC
TCAGGCCCCTCCTAGAGTGATCTGCACCGCCAGAAATCTGTACGGCGCCAAGAGCCTGGAACTGCCATTT
CAGGGCGCCCACAGACTCATGTGGGCCAAGATTGGACCTGGCGCGCCGGGCGGCGACAAGACCCACACCT
GCCCCCCCTGCCCAGCTCCAGAACTGCTGGGAGGGCCTTCCGTGTTCCTGTTCCCCCCCAAGCCCAAGGA
CACCCTGATGATCAGCAGGACCCCCGAGGTGACCTGCGTGGTGGTGGCCGTGTCCCACGAGGACCCAGAG
GTGAAGTTCAACTGGTACGTGGACGGCGTGGAGGTGCACAACGCCAAGACCAAGCCCAGAGAGGAGCAGT
ACAACAGCACCTACAGGGTGGTGTCCGTGCTGACCGTGCTGCACCAGGACTGGCTGAACGGCAAAGAATA
CAAGTGCAAAGTCTCCAACAAGGCCCTGGCTGCCCCAATCGAAAAGACAATCAGCAAGGCCAAGGGCCAG
CCACGGGAGCCCCAGGTGTACACCCTGCCCCCCAGCCGGGAGGAGATGACCAAGAACCAGGTGTCCCTGA
CCTGTCTGGTGAAGGGCTTCTACCCCAGCGATATCGCCGTGGAGTGGGAGAGCAACGGCCAGCCCGAGAA
CAACTACAAGACCACCCCCCCAGTGCTGGACAGCGACGGCAGCTTCTTCCTGTACAGCAAGCTGACCGTG
GACAAGTCCAGGTGGCAGCAGGGCAACGTGTTCAGCTGCAGCGTGATGCACGAGGCCCTGCACAACCACT
ACACCCAGAAGTCCCTGAGCCTGAGCCCCGGCGGCAGCGGTCTTAATGATATTTTCGAGGCTCAGAAGAT
TGAGTGGCATGAACACCACCACCATCACCACTAAGGCCGGCCTGTAGTCACTGGCACAACGCGTTACCCG
GTAAGCCAATCGGGTATACACGGTCGTCATACTGCAGACAGGGTTCTTCTACTTTGCAAGATAGTCTTGA
GTAGTAAAATAAATAGATAGAGAAAATCAGCCTCGACTGTGCCTTCTAGTTGCCAGCCATCTGTTGTTTG
CCCCTCCCCCGTGCCTTCCTTGACCCTGGAAGGTGCCACTCCCACTGTCCTTTCCTAATAAAATGAGGAA
ATTGCATCACAACACTCAACCCTATCTCGGTCTATTCTTTTGATTTATAAGGGATTTTGCCGATTTCGGC
CTATTGGTTAAAAAATGAGCTGATTTAACAAAAATTTAACGCGAATTAATTCTGTGGAATGTGTGTCAGT
TAGGGTGTGGAAAGTCCCCAGGCTCCCCAGCAGGCAGAAGTATGCAAAGCATGCATCTCAATTAGTCAGC
AACCAGGTGTGGAAAGTCCCCAGGCTCCCCAGCAGGCAGAAGTATGCAAAGCATGCATCTCAATTAGTCA
GCAACCATAGTCCCGCCCCTAACTCCGCCCATCCCGCCCCTAACTCCGCCCAGTTCCGCCCATTCTCCGC
CCCATGGCTGACTAATTTTTTTTATTTATGCAGAGGCCGAGGCCGCCTCTGCCTCTGAGCTATTCCAGAA
GTAGTGAGGAGGCTTTTTTGGAGGCCTAGGCTTTTGCAAAAAGCTCCCGGGAGCTTGTATATCCATTTTC
GGATCTGATCAGCACGTGTTGACAATTAATCATCGGCATAGTATATCGGCATAGTATAATACGACAAGGT
GAGGAACTAAACCATGACCGAGTACAAGCCCACGGTGCGCCTCGCCACCCGCGACGACGTCCCCAGGGCC
GTACGCACCCTCGCCGCCGCGTTCGCCGACTACCCCGCCACGCGCCACACCGTCGATCCGGACCGCCACA
TCGAGCGGGTCACCGAGCTGCAAGAACTCTTCCTCACGCGCGTCGGGCTCGACATCGGCAAGGTGTGGGT
CGCGGACGACGGCGCCGCGGTGGCGGTCTGGACCACGCCGGAGAGCGTCGAAGCGGGGGCGGTGTTCGCC
GAGATCGGCCCGCGCATGGCCGAGTTGAGCGGTTCCCGGCTGGCCGCGCAGCAACAGATGGAAGGCCTCC
TGGCGCCGCACCGGCCCAAGGAGCCCGCGTGGTTCCTGGCCACCGTCGGCGTCTCGCCCGACCACCAGGG
CAAGGGTCTGGGCAGCGCCGTCGTGCTCCCCGGAGTGGAGGCGGCCGAGCGCGCCGGGGTGCCCGCCTTC
CTGGAGACATCCGCGCCCCGCAACCTCCCCTTCTACGAGCGGCTCGGCTTCACCGTCACCGCCGACGTCG
AGGTGCCCGAAGGACCGCGCACCTGGTGCATGACCCGCAAGCCCGGTGCCTGACACGTGCTACGAGATTT
CGATTCCACCGCCGCCTTCTATGAAAGGTTGGGCTTCGGAATCGTTTTCCGGGACGCCGGCTGGATGATC
CTCCAGCGCGGGGATCTCATGCTGGAGTTCTTCGCCCACCCCAACTTGTTTATTGCAGCTTATAATGGTT
ACAAATAAAGCAATAGCATCACAAATTTCACAAATAAAGCATTTTTTTCACTGCATTCTAGTTGTGGTTT
GTCCAAACTCATCAATGTATCTTATCATGTCTGTATACCGTCGACCTCTAGCTAGAGCTTGGCGTAATCA
TGGTCATTACCAATGCTTAATCAGTGAGGCACCTATCTCAGCGATCTGTCTATTTCGTTCATCCATAGTT
GCCTGACTCCCCGTCGTGTAGATAACTACGATACGGGAGGGCTTACCATCTGGCCCCAGCGCTGCGATGA
TACCGCGAGAACCACGCTCACCGGCTCCGGATTTATCAGCAATAAACCAGCCAGCCGGAAGGGCCGAGCG
CAGAAGTGGTCCTGCAACTTTATCCGCCTCCATCCAGTCTATTAATTGTTGCCGGGAAGCTAGAGTAAGT
AGTTCGCCAGTTAATAGTTTGCGCAACGTTGTTGCCATCGCTACAGGCATCGTGGTGTCACGCTCGTCGT
TTGGTATGGCTTCATTCAGCTCCGGTTCCCAACGATCAAGGCGAGTTACATGATCCCCCATGTTGTGCAA
AAAAGCGGTTAGCTCCTTCGGTCCTCCGATCGTTGTCAGAAGTAAGTTGGCCGCAGTGTTATCACTCATG
GTTATGGCAGCACTGCATAATTCTCTTACTGTCATGCCATCCGTAAGATGCTTTTCTGTGACTGGTGAGT
ACTCAACCAAGTCATTCTGAGAATAGTGTATGCGGCGACCGAGTTGCTCTTGCCCGGCGTCAATACGGGA
TAATACCGCGCCACATAGCAGAACTTTAAAAGTGCTCATCATTGGAAAACGTTCTTCGGGGCGAAAACTC
TCAAGGATCTTACCGCTGTTGAGATCCAGTTCGATGTAACCCACTCGTGCACCCAACTGATCTTCAGCAT
CTTTTACTTTCACCAGCGTTTCTGGGTGAGCAAAAACAGGAAGGCAAAATGCCGCAAAAAAGGGAATAAG
GGCGACACGGAAATGTTGAATACTCATATTCTTCCTT
