>Addgene plasmid #156882 | pD649-HAsp-MAG-Fc(DAPA)-AviTag-6xHis | depositor partial sequence | sequence record 302874 | insert (extracellular domain)
GGACATTGGGGAGCTTGGATGCCTTCTAGCATCAGCGCCTTCGAGGGAACCTGTGTGTCAATCCCCTGCA
GATTCGACTTCCCCGACGAACTGAGGCCTGCTGTGGTTCACGGCGTGTGGTACTTCAACAGCCCCTATCC
TAAGAACTACCCTCCTGTGGTGTTCAAGAGCAGAACCCAGGTGGTGCACGAGAGCTTCCAGGGCAGAAGT
AGACTGCTGGGCGATCTGGGCCTGAGAAACTGTACACTGCTGCTGAGCAACGTGTCCCCTGAACTCGGCG
GCAAGTACTACTTCAGAGGCGATCTCGGCGGCTACAACCAGTACACCTTTAGCGAGCACAGCGTGCTGGA
CATCGTGAACACCCCTAACATCGTGGTGCCTCCAGAAGTGGTGGCCGGCACAGAGGTGGAAGTGTCCTGT
ATGGTGCCCGACAACTGCCCTGAGCTGAGGCCAGAACTGTCTTGGCTGGGACACGAAGGACTGGGAGAAC
CTGCTGTTCTGGGCAGACTGAGAGAGGACGAAGGCACCTGGGTGCAAGTGTCCCTGCTGCACTTTGTGCC
TACCAGAGAGGCCAACGGCCACAGACTGGGTTGTCAGGCCAGCTTTCCCAACACCACACTGCAGTTTGAG
GGCTACGCCAGCATGGACGTGAAGTACCCTCCAGTGATCGTGGAAATGAACAGCAGCGTGGAAGCCATCG
AGGGCTCTCATGTGTCTCTGCTGTGTGGCGCCGACAGCAATCCTCCTCCTCTGCTGACCTGGATGAGAGA
TGGCACCGTGCTGAGAGAAGCCGTGGCCGAATCTCTGCTGCTGGAACTGGAAGAAGTGACCCCTGCCGAG
GATGGCGTGTACGCTTGTCTGGCCGAGAATGCCTACGGCCAGGACAATAGAACCGTGGGCCTGTCCGTGA
TGTACGCCCCTTGGAAGCCTACCGTGAACGGCACAATGGTGGCCGTGGAAGGCGAGACAGTGTCCATCCT
GTGTAGCACCCAGAGCAACCCCGATCCTATCCTGACCATCTTCAAAGAGAAGCAGATCCTGAGCACCGTG
ATCTACGAGAGCGAACTGCAGCTCGAACTGCCCGCTGTGTCCCCAGAGGATGATGGCGAATATTGGTGCG
TGGCAGAGAACCAGTACGGCCAGAGAGCCACCGCCTTCAACCTGAGCGTGGAATTTGCTCCCGTGCTGCT
GCTCGAGAGCCATTGTGCTGCCGCCAGAGATACCGTGCAGTGCCTGTGTGTGGTCAAGTCTAACCCCGAG
CCTAGCGTGGCCTTTGAGCTGCCCAGCAGAAACGTGACCGTGAATGAGAGCGAGCGCGAGTTCGTGTACA
GCGAGAGATCTGGACTGGTGCTGACCAGCATCCTGACACTGAGAGGACAGGCTCAGGCCCCTCCTAGAGT
GATCTGCACCGCCAGAAATCTGTACGGCGCCAAGAGCCTGGAACTGCCATTTCAGGGCGCCCACAGACTC
ATGTGGGCCAAGATTGGACCT
